>Addgene plasmid #223110 | pCBh-T7-SpG-P2A-mTagBFP2(RAS3583) | addgene full sequence | sequence record 447633 | Addgene NGS Result
GAAGATCCTTTGATCTTTTCTACGGGGTCTGACGCTCAGTGGAACGAAAACTCACGTTAAGGGATTTTGG
TCATGAGATTATCAAAAAGGATCTTCACCTAGATCCTTTTAAATTAAAAATGAAGTTTTAAATCAATCTA
AAGTATATATGAGTAAACTTGGTCTGACAGTTACCAATGCTTAATCAGTGAGGCACCTATCTCAGCGATC
TGTCTATTTCGTTCATCCATAGTTGCCTGACTCCCCGTCGTGTAGATAACTACGATACGGGAGGGCTTAC
CATCTGGCCCCAGTGCTGCAATGATACCGCGAGACCCACGCTCACCGGCTCCAGATTTATCAGCAATAAA
CCAGCCAGCCGGAAGGGCCGAGCGCAGAAGTGGTCCTGCAACTTTATCCGCCTCCATCCAGTCTATTAAT
TGTTGCCGGGAAGCTAGAGTAAGTAGTTCGCCAGTTAATAGTTTGCGCAACGTTGTTGCCATTGCTACAG
GCATCGTGGTGTCACGCTCGTCGTTTGGTATGGCTTCATTCAGCTCCGGTTCCCAACGATCAAGGCGAGT
TACATGATCCCCCATGTTGTGCAAAAAAGCGGTTAGCTCCTTCGGTCCTCCGATCGTTGTCAGAAGTAAG
TTGGCCGCAGTGTTATCACTCATGGTTATGGCAGCACTGCATAATTCTCTTACTGTCATGCCATCCGTAA
GATGCTTTTCTGTGACTGGTGAGTACTCAACCAAGTCATTCTGAGAATAGTGTATGCGGCGACCGAGTTG
CTCTTGCCCGGCGTCAATACGGGATAATACCGCGCCACATAGCAGAACTTTAAAAGTGCTCATCATTGGA
AAACGTTCTTCGGGGCGAAAACTCTCAAGGATCTTACCGCTGTTGAGATCCAGTTCGATGTAACCCACTC
GTGCACCCAACTGATCTTCAGCATCTTTTACTTTCACCAGCGTTTCTGGGTGAGCAAAAACAGGAAGGCA
AAATGCCGCAAAAAAGGGAATAAGGGCGACACGGAAATGTTGAATACTCATACTCTTCCTTTTTCAATAT
TATTGAAGCATTTATCAGGGTTATTGTCTCATGAGCGGATACATATTTGAATGTATTTAGAAAAATAAAC
AAATAGGGGTTCCGCGCACATTTCCCCGAAAAGTGCCACCTGACGTCGACGGATCGGGAGATCGATCTCC
CGATCCCCTAGGGTCGACTCTCAGTACAATCTGCTCTGATGCCGCATAGTTAAGCCAGTATCTGCTCCCT
GCTTGTGTGTTGGAGGTCGCTGAGTAGTGCGCGAGCAAAATTTAAGCTACAACAAGGCAAGGCTTGACCG
ACAATTGCATGAAGAATCTGCTTAGGGTTAGGCGTTTTGCGCTGCTTCGCGATGTACGGGCCAGATATAC
GCGTCTAGATCAGGGTACCCGTTACATAACTTACGGTAAATGGCCCGCCTGGCTGACCGCCCAACGACCC
CCGCCCATTGACGTCAATAGTAACGCCAATAGGGACTTTCCATTGACGTCAATGGGTGGAGTATTTACGG
TAAACTGCCCACTTGGCAGTACATCAAGTGTATCATATGCCAAGTACGCCCCCTATTGACGTCAATGACG
GTAAATGGCCCGCCTGGCATTGTGCCCAGTACATGACCTTATGGGACTTTCCTACTTGGCAGTACATCTA
CGTATTAGTCATCGCTATTACCATGGTCGAGGTGAGCCCCACGTTCTGCTTCACTCTCCCCATCTCCCCC
CCCTCCCCACCCCCAATTTTGTATTTATTTATTTTTTAATTATTTTGTGCAGCGATGGGGGCGGGGGGGG
GGGGGGGGGGCGCGCGCCRGGSGGGGSGGGGGGGGGGGGGGGGGGGGGSGGGGSGRGGCGGAGAGGTGCG
GCGGCAGCCAATCAGAGCGGCGCGCTCCGAAAGTTTCCTTTTATGGCGAGGCGGCGGCGGCGGCGGCCCT
ATAAAAAGCGAAGCGCGCGGCGGGCGGGAGTCGCTGCGCGCTGCCTTCGCCCCGTGCCCCGCTCCGCCGC
CGCCTCGCGCCGCCCGCCCCGGCTCTGACTGACCGCGTTACTCCCACAGGTGAGCGGGCGGGACGGCCCT
TCTCCTCCGGGCTGTAATTAGCTGAGCAAGAGGTAAGGGTTTAAGGGATGGTTGGTTGGTGGGGTATTAA
TGTTTAATTACCTGGAGCACCTGCCTGAAATCACTTTTTTTCAGGTTGGACCGGCGCCACCATGGACAAG
AAGTACAGCATCGGCCTGGACATCGGCACCAACTCTGTGGGCTGGGCCGTGATCACCGACGAGTACAAGG
TGCCCAGCAAGAAATTCAAGGTGCTGGGCAACACCGACCGGCACAGCATCAAGAAGAACCTGATCGGAGC
CCTGCTGTTCGACAGCGGCGAAACAGCCGAGGCCACCCGGCTGAAGAGAACCGCCAGAAGAAGATACACC
AGACGGAAGAACCGGATCTGCTATCTGCAAGAGATCTTCAGCAACGAGATGGCCAAGGTGGACGACAGCT
TCTTCCACAGACTGGAAGAGTCCTTCCTGGTGGAAGAGGATAAGAAGCACGAGCGGCACCCCATCTTCGG
CAACATCGTGGACGAGGTGGCCTACCACGAGAAGTACCCCACCATCTACCACCTGAGAAAGAAACTGGTG
GACAGCACCGACAAGGCCGACCTGCGGCTGATCTATCTGGCCCTGGCCCACATGATCAAGTTCCGGGGCC
ACTTCCTGATCGAGGGCGACCTGAACCCCGACAACAGCGACGTGGACAAGCTGTTCATCCAGCTGGTGCA
GACCTACAACCAGCTGTTCGAGGAAAACCCCATCAACGCCAGCGGCGTGGACGCCAAGGCCATCCTGTCT
GCCAGACTGAGCAAGAGCAGACGGCTGGAAAATCTGATCGCCCAGCTGCCCGGCGAGAAGAAGAATGGCC
TGTTCGGAAACCTGATTGCCCTGAGCCTGGGCCTGACCCCCAACTTCAAGAGCAACTTCGACCTGGCCGA
GGATGCCAAACTGCAGCTGAGCAAGGACACCTACGACGACGACCTGGACAACCTGCTGGCCCAGATCGGC
GACCAGTACGCCGACCTGTTTCTGGCCGCCAAGAACCTGTCCGACGCCATCCTGCTGAGCGACATCCTGA
GAGTGAACACCGAGATCACCAAGGCCCCCCTGAGCGCCTCTATGATCAAGAGATACGACGAGCACCACCA
GGACCTGACCCTGCTGAAAGCTCTCGTGCGGCAGCAGCTGCCTGAGAAGTACAAAGAGATTTTCTTCGAC
CAGAGCAAGAACGGCTACGCCGGCTACATTGACGGCGGAGCCAGCCAGGAAGAGTTCTACAAGTTCATCA
AGCCCATCCTGGAAAAGATGGACGGCACCGAGGAACTGCTCGTGAAGCTGAACAGAGAGGACCTGCTGCG
GAAGCAGCGGACCTTCGACAACGGCAGCATCCCCCACCAGATCCACCTGGGAGAGCTGCACGCCATTCTG
CGGCGGCAGGAAGATTTTTACCCATTCCTGAAGGACAACCGGGAAAAGATCGAGAAGATCCTGACCTTCC
GCATCCCCTACTACGTGGGCCCTCTGGCCAGGGGAAACAGCAGATTCGCCTGGATGACCAGAAAGAGCGA
GGAAACCATCACCCCCTGGAACTTCGAGGAAGTGGTGGACAAGGGCGCTTCCGCCCAGAGCTTCATCGAG
CGGATGACCAACTTCGATAAGAACCTGCCCAACGAGAAGGTGCTGCCCAAGCACAGCCTGCTGTACGAGT
ACTTCACCGTGTATAACGAGCTGACCAAAGTGAAATACGTGACCGAGGGAATGAGAAAGCCCGCCTTCCT
GAGCGGCGAGCAGAAAAAGGCCATCGTGGACCTGCTGTTCAAGACCAACCGGAAAGTGACCGTGAAGCAG
CTGAAAGAGGACTACTTCAAGAAAATCGAGTGCTTCGACTCCGTGGAAATCTCCGGCGTGGAAGATCGGT
TCAACGCCTCCCTGGGCACATACCACGATCTGCTGAAAATTATCAAGGACAAGGACTTCCTGGACAATGA
GGAAAACGAGGACATTCTGGAAGATATCGTGCTGACCCTGACACTGTTTGAGGACAGAGAGATGATCGAG
GAACGGCTGAAAACCTATGCCCACCTGTTCGACGACAAAGTGATGAAGCAGCTGAAGCGGCGGAGATACA
CCGGCTGGGGCAGGCTGAGCCGGAAGCTGATCAACGGCATCCGGGACAAGCAGTCCGGCAAGACAATCCT
GGATTTCCTGAAGTCCGACGGCTTCGCCAACAGAAACTTCATGCAGCTGATCCACGACGACAGCCTGACC
TTTAAAGAGGACATCCAGAAAGCCCAGGTGTCCGGCCAGGGCGATAGCCTGCACGAGCACATTGCCAATC
TGGCCGGCAGCCCCGCCATTAAGAAGGGCATCCTGCAGACAGTGAAGGTGGTGGACGAGCTCGTGAAAGT
GATGGGCCGGCACAAGCCCGAGAACATCGTGATCGAAATGGCCAGAGAGAACCAGACCACCCAGAAGGGA
CAGAAGAACAGCCGCGAGAGAATGAAGCGGATCGAAGAGGGCATCAAAGAGCTGGGCAGCCAGATCCTGA
AAGAACACCCCGTGGAAAACACCCAGCTGCAGAACGAGAAGCTGTACCTGTACTACCTGCAGAATGGGCG
GGATATGTACGTGGACCAGGAACTGGACATCAACCGGCTGTCCGACTACGATGTGGACCATATCGTGCCT
CAGAGCTTTCTGAAGGACGACTCCATCGACAACAAGGTGCTGACCAGAAGCGACAAGAACCGGGGCAAGA
GCGACAACGTGCCCTCCGAAGAGGTCGTGAAGAAGATGAAGAACTACTGGCGGCAGCTGCTGAACGCCAA
GCTGATTACCCAGAGAAAGTTCGACAATCTGACCAAGGCCGAGAGAGGCGGCCTGAGCGAACTGGATAAG
GCCGGCTTCATCAAGAGACAGCTGGTGGAAACCCGGCAGATCACAAAGCACGTGGCACAGATCCTGGACT
CCCGGATGAACACTAAGTACGACGAGAATGACAAGCTGATCCGGGAAGTGAAAGTGATCACCCTGAAGTC
CAAGCTGGTGTCCGATTTCCGGAAGGATTTCCAGTTTTACAAAGTGCGCGAGATCAACAACTACCACCAC
GCCCACGACGCCTACCTGAACGCCGTCGTGGGAACCGCCCTGATCAAAAAGTACCCTAAGCTGGAAAGCG
AGTTCGTGTACGGCGACTACAAGGTGTACGACGTGCGGAAGATGATCGCCAAGAGCGAGCAGGAAATCGG
CAAGGCTACCGCCAAGTACTTCTTCTACAGCAACATCATGAACTTTTTCAAGACCGAGATTACCCTGGCC
AACGGCGAGATCCGGAAGCGGCCTCTGATCGAGACAAACGGCGAAACCGGGGAGATCGTGTGGGATAAGG
GCCGGGATTTTGCCACCGTGCGGAAAGTGCTGAGCATGCCCCAAGTGAATATCGTGAAAAAGACCGAGGT
GCAGACAGGCGGCTTCAGCAAAGAGTCTATCCTGCCCAAGAGGAACAGCGATAAGCTGATCGCCAGAAAG
AAGGACTGGGACCCTAAGAAGTACGGCGGCTTCCTGTGGCCCACCGTGGCCTATTCTGTGCTGGTGGTGG
CCAAAGTGGAAAAGGGCAAGTCCAAGAAACTGAAGAGTGTGAAAGAGCTGCTGGGGATCACCATCATGGA
AAGAAGCAGCTTCGAGAAGAATCCCATCGACTTTCTGGAAGCCAAGGGCTACAAAGAAGTGAAAAAGGAC
CTGATCATCAAGCTGCCTAAGTACTCCCTGTTCGAGCTGGAAAACGGCCGGAAGAGAATGCTGGCCTCTG
CCAAGCAGCTGCAGAAGGGAAACGAACTGGCCCTGCCCTCCAAATATGTGAACTTCCTGTACCTGGCCAG
CCACTATGAGAAGCTGAAGGGCTCCCCCGAGGATAATGAGCAGAAACAGCTGTTTGTGGAACAGCACAAG
CACTACCTGGACGAGATCATCGAGCAGATCAGCGAGTTCTCCAAGAGAGTGATCCTGGCCGACGCTAATC
TGGACAAAGTGCTGTCCGCCTACAACAAGCACCGGGATAAGCCCATCAGAGAGCAGGCCGAGAATATCAT
CCACCTGTTTACCCTGACCAATCTGGGAGCCCCTGCCGCCTTCAAGTACTTTGACACCACCATCGACCGG
AAGCAGTACAGAAGCACCAAAGAGGTGCTGGACGCCACCCTGATCCACCAGAGCATCACCGGCCTGTACG
AGACACGGATCGACCTGTCTCAGCTGGGAGGCGACGGATCCGGCGGAGGCGGAAGCGGGAAAAGAACCGC
CGACGGCAGCGAATTCGAGCCCAAGAAGAAGAGGAAAGTCTCGAGCGGAGGCGACTACAAAGACCATGAC
GGTGATTATAAAGATCATGACATCGATTACAAGGATGACGATGACAAGGGAGGCGGTGGAAGCGGCGCAA
CAAACTTCTCTCTGCTGAAACAAGCCGGAGATGTCGAAGAGAATCCTGGACCGATGGTGTCTAAGGGCGA
AGAGCTGATTAAGGAGAACATGCACATGAAGCTGTACATGGAGGGCACCGTGGACAACCATCACTTCAAG
TGCACATCCGAGGGCGAAGGCAAGCCCTACGAGGGCACCCAGACCATGAGAATCAAGGTGGTCGAGGGCG
GCCCTCTCCCCTTCGCCTTCGACATCCTGGCTACTAGCTTCCTCTACGGCAGCAAGACCTTCATCAACCA
CACCCAGGGCATCCCCGACTTCTTCAAGCAGTCCTTCCCTGAGGGCTTCACATGGGAGAGAGTCACCACA
TACGAAGACGGGGGCGTGCTGACCGCTACCCAGGACACCAGCCTCCAGGACGGCTGCCTCATCTACAACG
TCAAGATCAGAGGGGTGAACTTCACATCCAACGGCCCTGTGATGCAGAAGAAAACACTCGGCTGGGAGGC
CTTCACCGAGACGCTGTACCCCGCTGACGGCGGCCTGGAAGGCAGAAACGACATGGCCCTGAAGCTCGTG
GGCGGGAGCCATCTGATCGCAAACGCCAAGACCACATATAGATCCAAGAAACCCGCTAAGAACCTCAAGA
TGCCTGGCGTCTACTATGTGGACTACAGACTGGAAAGAATCAAGGAGGCCAACAACGAGACCTACGTCGA
GCAGCACGAGGTGGCAGTGGCCAGATACTGCGACCTCCCTAGCAAACTGGGGCACAAACTTAATTGACCG
GTCATCATCACCATCACCATTGAGTTTAAACCCGCTGATCAGCCTCGACTGTGCCTTCTAGTTGCCAGCC
ATCTGTTGTTTGCCCCTCCCCCGTGCCTTCCTTGACCCTGGAAGGTGCCACTCCCACTGTCCTTTCCTAA
TAAAATGAGGAAATTGCATCGCATTGTCTGAGTAGGTGTCATTCTATTCTGGGGGGTGGGGTGGGGCAGG
ACAGCAAGGGGGAGGATTGGGAAGACAATAGCAGGCATGCTGGGGATGCGGTGGGCTCTATGGCTTCTGA
GGCGGAAAGAACCAGCTGGGGCTCGATACCGTCGACCTCTAGCTAGAGCTTGGCGTAATCATGGTCATAG
CTGTTTCCTGTGTGAAATTGTTATCCGCTCACAATTCCACACAACATACGAGCCGGAAGCATAAAGTGTA
AAGCCTAGGGTGCCTAATGAGTGAGCTAACTCACATTAATTGCGTTGCGCTCACTGCCCGCTTTCCAGTC
GGGAAACCTGTCGTGCCAGCTGCATTAATGAATCGGCCAACGCGCGGGGAGAGGCGGTTTGCGTATTGGG
CGCTCTTCCGCTTCCTCGCTCACTGACTCGCTGCGCTCGGTCGTTCGGCTGCGGCGAGCGGTATCAGCTC
ACTCAAAGGCGGTAATACGGTTATCCACAGAATCAGGGGATAACGCAGGAAAGAACATGTGAGCAAAAGG
CCAGCAAAAGGCCAGGAACCGTAAAAAGGCCGCGTTGCTGGCGTTTTTCCATAGGCTCCGCCCCCCTGAC
GAGCATCACAAAAATCGACGCTCAAGTCAGAGGTGGCGAAACCCGACAGGACTATAAAGATACCAGGCGT
TTCCCCCTGGAAGCTCCCTCGTGCGCTCTCCTGTTCCGACCCTGCCGCTTACCGGATACCTGTCCGCCTT
TCTCCCTTCGGGAAGCGTGGCGCTTTCTCATAGCTCACGCTGTAGGTATCTCAGTTCGGTGTAGGTCGTT
CGCTCCAAGCTGGGCTGTGTGCACGAACCCCCCGTTCAGCCCGACCGCTGCGCCTTATCCGGTAACTATC
GTCTTGAGTCCAACCCGGTAAGACACGACTTATCGCCACTGGCAGCAGCCACTGGTAACAGGATTAGCAG
AGCGAGGTATGTAGGCGGTGCTACAGAGTTCTTGAAGTGGTGGCCTAACTACGGCTACACTAGAAGAACA
GTATTTGGTATCTGCGCTCTGCTGAAGCCAGTTACCTTCGGAAAAAGAGTTGGTAGCTCTTGATCCGGCA
AACAAACCACCGCTGGTAGCGGTGGTTTTTTTGTTTGCAAGCAGCAGATTACGCGCAGAAAAAAAGGATC
TCAA
Features (pLannotate 1.2.2; 18 found; start..end, strand, type, name):
    171..1031    -  CDS            AmpR: β-lactamase; bla; confers resistance to ampicillin, carbenicillin, and related antibiotics
   1032..1136    -  promoter       AmpR promoter: bla
   1207..1251    -  misc_feature   bom (fragment): basis of mobility region from pBR322
   1420..1705    +  enhancer       CMV enhancer: human cytomegalovirus immediate early enhancer; contains an 18-bp deletion relative to the standard CMV enhancer
   1707..1986    +  promoter       chicken β-actin promoter: No description available
   1987..2214    +  intron         hybrid intron: hybrid between chicken β-actin (CBA) and minute virus of mice (MMV) introns (Gray et al., 2011)
   2232..3950    +  CDS            Cas9(N): N-terminal portion of Streptococcus pyogenes Cas9 (Zetsche et al., 2015)
   3837..6335    +  CDS            Cas9(C): C-terminal portion of Streptococcus pyogenes Cas9 (Zetsche et al., 2015)
   6423..6488    +  CDS            3xFLAG: three tandem FLAG® epitope tags, followed by an enterokinase cleavage site
   6564..7274    +  CDS            mTagBFP2: mTagBFP2 is a basic (constitutively fluorescent) blue fluorescent protein published in 2011, derived from Entacmaea quadricolor. It is reported to be a very rapidly-maturing monomer with very low acid sensitivity.
   7329..7553    +  polyA_signal   bGH poly(A) signal: bovine growth hormone polyadenylation signal
   7557..7578    +  promoter       SV40 promoter (fragment): SV40 enhancer and early promoter
   7583..7599    +  misc_feature   MCS (fragment): pBluescript multiple cloning site
   7648..7664    -  protein_bind   lac operator: The lac repressor binds to the lac operator to inhibit transcription in E. coli. This inhibition can be relieved by adding lactose or isopropyl-β-D-thiogalactopyranoside (IPTG). lac repressor encoded by lacI
   7672..7702    -  promoter       lac promoter: promoter for the E. coli lac operon
   7717..7738    -  protein_bind   CAP binding site: CAP binding activates transcription in the presence of cAMP. E. coli catabolite activator protein
   7751..7843    -  CDS            lacI (fragment): lac repressor; lacI; The lac repressor binds to the lac operator to inhibit transcription in E. coli. This inhibition can be relieved by adding lactose or isopropyl-β-D-thiogalactopyranoside (IPTG).
   8026..8614    -  rep_origin     ori: high-copy-number ColE1/pMB1/pBR322/pUC origin of replication
