[The description below was written by a language model from this plasmid's Addgene catalogue record and pLannotate feature annotations shown in this document.]
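Description:
pCBh-T7-SpG-P2A-mTagBFP2 (RAS3583) is an 8.6 kb mammalian expression plasmid for the engineered CRISPR nuclease SpG, built by Gibson cloning into a backbone derived from pCMV-T7-SpCas9-P2A-EGFP. It is propagated in E. coli as a high-copy plasmid through a ColE1/pUC-type origin and selected with ampicillin via the β-lactamase gene. Remnants of lac regulatory sequences and short SV40 promoter and polylinker fragments are backbone leftovers with no evident role in the payload.

The insert is a human codon-optimized Streptococcus pyogenes Cas9 carrying the SpG substitutions D1135L, S1136W, G1218K, E1219Q, R1335Q and T1337R. The annotation tool splits this reading frame into overlapping N- and C-terminal Cas9 pieces, but it is a single continuous coding sequence. At its C terminus the nuclease is fused to a bipartite nuclear localization signal and a 3xFLAG epitope, followed by a P2A ribosome-skipping peptide and the blue fluorescent protein mTagBFP2. Transfected cells therefore produce nuclear, FLAG-detectable SpG and a separate BFP marker from one transcript, which ends at a bovine growth hormone polyadenylation signal.

The catalogue lists the promoter as CMV and T7. However, the plasmid name and the feature table indicate a CBh arrangement: a CMV enhancer, the chicken β-actin promoter and a hybrid CBA/MVM intron. A T7 promoter, which would allow in vitro transcription, is not annotated in the table, although the short gap before the Cas9 start could hold one. No guide RNA cassette is annotated, so a guide would have to be supplied separately. The plasmid is suited to genome editing in human cells with an altered-PAM Cas9 variant, with blue fluorescence available to identify or sort expressing cells.
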