Addgene plasmid #223110: pCBh-T7-SpG-P2A-mTagBFP2(RAS3583)
Purpose: pCBh Human expression plasmid for SpG with with C-term BPNLS-P2A-mTagBFP2
Depositing lab: Benjamin Kleinstiver. Depositing organization: Massachusetts General Hospital. Publication: Custom CRISPR-Cas9 PAM variants via scalable engineering and machine learning. Silverstein RA, Kim N, Kroell AS, Walton RT, Delano J, Butcher RM, Pacesa M, Smith BK, Christie KA, Ha LL, Meis RJ, Clark AB, Spinner AD, Lazzarotto CR, Li Y, Matsubara A, Urbina EO, Dahl GA, Correia BE, Marks DS, Tsai SQ, Pinello L, De Ravin SS, Liu Q, Kleinstiver BP. Nature. 2025 Apr 22. doi: 10.1038/s41586-025-09021-y. PubMed 40262634.
Backbone
  Vector backbone: pCMV-T7-SpCas9-P2A-EGFP (RTW3027)
  Backbone manufacturer: Benjamin Kleinstiver, Addgene plasmid #139987
  Vector type: Mammalian Expression, CRISPR
Growth in bacteria
  Bacterial resistance: Ampicillin, 100 μg/mL
  Growth temperature: 37°C
  Growth strain: DH5alpha
  Copy number: High Copy
Gene/Insert
  Gene/Insert name: human codon optimized nuclease SpG-P2A-mTagBFP2 (alt names: RAS3583; SpG-P2A-mTagBFP2)
  Species: Synthetic
  Mutation: SpG=D1135L/S1136W/G1218K/E1219Q/R1335Q/T1337R
  Promoter: CMV and T7
  Tag / fusion protein: BPNLS-3xFLAG-P2A-mTagBFP2 (C terminal on insert)
  Cloning method: Gibson Cloning
  Sequencing primers: 5′ oBK6928-CCAAGTCTCCACCCCATTGACG; 3′ oBK219-GGGAGTGGCACCTTCCAGGGTC
Terms and licenses: Academic/Nonprofit Terms; Industry Terms: Not Available to Industry
How to cite: pCBh-T7-SpG-P2A-mTagBFP2(RAS3583) was a gift from Benjamin Kleinstiver (Addgene plasmid # 223110 ; http://n2t.net/addgene:223110 ; RRID:Addgene_223110)
